>Addgene plasmid #143076 | TFORF0788 | addgene full sequence | sequence record 398698 | Addgene NGS Result
TTAATGTAGTCTTATGCAATACTCTTGTAGTCTTGCAACATGGTAACGATGAGTTAGCAACATGCCTTAC
AAGGAGAGAAAAAGCACCGTGCATGCCGATTGGTGGAAGTAAGGTGGTACGATCGTGCCTTATTAGGAAG
GCAACAGACGGGTCTGACATGGATTGGACGAACCACTGAATTGCCGCATTGCAGAGATATTGTATTTAAG
TGCCTAGCTCGATACATAAACGGGTCTCTCTGGTTAGACCAGATCTGAGCCTGGGAGCTCTCTGGCTAAC
TAGGGAACCCACTGCTTAAGCCTCAATAAAGCTTGCCTTGAGTGCTTCAAGTAGTGTGTGCCCGTCTGTT
GTGTGACTCTGGTAACTAGAGATCCCTCAGACCCTTTTAGTCAGTGTGGAAAATCTCTAGCAGTGGCGCC
CGAACAGGGACTTGAAAGCGAAAGGGAAACCAGAGGAGCTCTCTCGACGCAGGACTCGGCTTGCTGAAGC
GCGCACGGCAAGAGGCGAGGGGCGGCGACTGGTGAGTACGCCAAAAATTTTGACTAGCGGAGGCTAGAAG
GAGAGAGATGGGTGCGAGAGCGTCAGTATTAAGCGGGGGAGAATTAGATCGCGATGGGAAAAAATTCGGT
TAAGGCCAGGGGGAAAGAAAAAATATAAATTAAAACATATAGTATGGGCAAGCAGGGAGCTAGAACGATT
CGCAGTTAATCCTGGCCTGTTAGAAACATCAGAAGGCTGTAGACAAATACTGGGACAGCTACAACCATCC
CTTCAGACAGGATCAGAAGAACTTAGATCATTATATAATACAGTAGCAACCCTCTATTGTGTGCATCAAA
GGATAGAGATAAAAGACACCAAGGAAGCTTTAGACAAGATAGAGGAAGAGCAAAACAAAAGTAAGACCAC
CGCACAGCAAGCGGCCGCTGATCTTCAGACCTGGAGGAGGAGATATGAGGGACAATTGGAGAAGTGAATT
ATATAAATATAAAGTAGTAAAAATTGAACCATTAGGAGTAGCACCCACCAAGGCAAAGAGAAGAGTGGTG
CAGAGAGAAAAAAGAGCAGTGGGAATAGGAGCTTTGTTCCTTGGGTTCTTGGGAGCAGCAGGAAGCACTA
TGGGCGCAGCGTCAATGACGCTGACGGTACAGGCCAGACAATTATTGTCTGGTATAGTGCAGCAGCAGAA
CAATTTGCTGAGGGCTATTGAGGCGCAACAGCATCTGTTGCAACTCACAGTCTGGGGCATCAAGCAGCTC
CAGGCAAGAATCCTGGCTGTGGAAAGATACCTAAAGGATCAACAGCTCCTGGGGATTTGGGGTTGCTCTG
GAAAACTCATTTGCACCACTGCTGTGCCTTGGAATGCTAGTTGGAGTAATAAATCTCTGGAACAGATTTG
GAATCACACGACCTGGATGGAGTGGGACAGAGAAATTAACAATTACACAAGCTTAATACACTCCTTAATT
GAAGAATCGCAAAACCAGCAAGAAAAGAATGAACAAGAATTATTGGAATTAGATAAATGGGCAAGTTTGT
GGAATTGGTTTAACATAACAAATTGGCTGTGGTATATAAAATTATTCATAATGATAGTAGGAGGCTTGGT
AGGTTTAAGAATAGTTTTTGCTGTACTTTCTATAGTGAATAGAGTTAGGCAGGGATATTCACCATTATCG
TTTCAGACCCACCTCCCAACCCCGAGGGGACCCATGCATTGCATCTCAATTAGTCAGCAACCAGGTGTGG
AAAGTCCCCAGGCTCCCCAGCAGGCAGAAGTATGCAAAGCATGCGTCTCAATTAGTCAGCAACCATAGTC
CCGCCCCTAACTCCGCCCATCCCGCCCCTAACTCCGCCCAGTTCCGCCCATTCTCCGCCCCATGGCTGAC
TAATTTTTTTTATTTATGCAGAGGCCGAGGCCGCCTCGGCCTCTGAGCTATTCCAGAAGTAGTGAGGAGG
CTTTTTTGGAGGCCTAGGCTTTTGCAAAAAGCTTTCTAGAGGTACCACCGGAGCTTACCATGACCGAGTA
CAAGCCCACGGTGCGCCTCGCCACCCGCGACGACGTCCCCAGGGCCGTACGCACCCTCGCCGCCGCGTTC
GCCGACTACCCCGCCACGCGCCACACCGTCGATCCGGACCGCCACATCGAGCGGGTCACCGAGCTGCAAG
AACTCTTCCTCACGCGCGTCGGGCTCGACATCGGCAAGGTGTGGGTCGCGGACGACGGCGCCGCCGTGGC
GGTCTGGACCACGCCGGAGAGCGTCGAAGCGGGGGCGGTGTTCGCCGAGATCGGCCCGCGCATGGCCGAG
TTGAGCGGTTCCCGGCTGGCCGCGCAGCAACAGATGGAAGGCCTCCTGGCGCCGCACCGGCCCAAGGAGC
CCGCGTGGTTCCTGGCCACCGTCGGCGTCTCGCCCGACCACCAGGGCAAGGGTCTGGGCAGCGCCGTCGT
GCTCCCCGGAGTGGAGGCGGCCGAGCGCGCCGGGGTGCCCGCCTTCCTGGAGACCTCCGCGCCCCGCAAC
CTCCCCTTCTACGAGCGGCTCGGCTTCACCGTCACCGCCGACGTCGAGGTGCCCGAAGGACCGCGCACCT
GGTGCATGACCCGCAAGCCCGGTGCCAGTTAACGAATTCTAGATCTTGAGACAAATGGCAGTATTCATCC
ACAATTTTAAAAGAAAAGGGGGGATTGGGGGGTACAGTGCAGGGGAAAGAATAGTAGACATAATAGCAAC
AGACATACAAACTAAAGAATTACAAAAACAAATTACAAAAATTCAAAATTTTCGGGTTTATTACAGGGAC
AGCAGAGATCCACTTTGGCGCCGGCTCGAGGCCTGCAGGTGCAAAGATGGATAAAGTTTTAAACAGAGAG
GAATCTTTGCAGCTAATGGACCTTCTAGGTCTTGAAAGGAGTGGGAATTGGCTCCGGTGCCCGTCAGTGG
GCAGAGCGCACATCGCCCACAGTCCCCGAGAAGTTGGGGGGAGGGGTCGGCAATTGAACCGGTGCCTAGA
GAAGGTGGCGCGGGGTAAACTGGGAAAGTGATGTCGTGTACTGGCTCCGCCTTTTTCCCGAGGGTGGGGG
AGAACCGTATATAAGTGCAGTAGTCGCCGTGAACGTTCTTTTTCGCAACGGGTTTGCCGCCAGAACACAG
GTAAGTGCCGTGTGTGGTTCCCGCGGGCCTGGCCTCTTTACGGGTTATGGCCCTTGCGTGCCTTGAATTA
CTTCCACCTGGCTGCAGTACGTGATTCTTGATCCCGAGCTTCGGGTTGGAAGTGGGTGGGAGAGTTCGAG
GCCTTGCGCTTAAGGAGCCCCTTCGCCTCGTGCTTGAGTTGAGGCCTGGCCTGGGCGCTGGGGCCGCCGC
GTGCGAATCTGGTGGCACCTTCGCGCCTGTCTCGCTGCTTTCGATAAGTCTCTAGCCATTTAAAATTTTT
GATGACCTGCTGCGACGCTTTTTTTCTGGCAAGATAGTCTTGTAAATGCGGGCCAAGATCTGCACACTGG
TATTTCGGTTTTTGGGGCCGCGGGCGGCGACGGGGCCCGTGCGTCCCAGCGCACATGTTCGGCGAGGCGG
GGCCTGCGAGCGCGGCCACCGAGAATCGGACGGGGGTAGTCTCAAGCTGGCCGGCCTGCTCTGGTGCCTG
GCCTCGCGCCGCCGTGTATCGCCCCGCCCTGGGCGGCAAGGCTGGCCCGGTCGGCACCAGTTGCGTGAGC
GGAAAGATGGCCGCTTCCCGGCCCTGCTGCAGGGAGCTCAAAATGGAGGACGCGGCGCTCGGGAGAGCGG
GCGGGTGAGTCACCCACACAAAGGAAAAGGGCCTTTCCGTCCTCAGCCGTCGCTTCATGTGACTCCACGG
AGTACCGGGCGCCGTCCAGGCACCTCGATTAGTTCTCGAGCTTTTGGAGTACGTCGTCTTTAGGTTGGGG
GGAGGGGTTTTATGCGATGGAGTTTCCCCACACTGAGTGGGTGGAGACTGAAGTTAGGCCAGCTTGGCAC
TTGATGTAATTCTCCTTGGAATTTGCCCTTTTTGAGTTTGGATCTTGGTTCATTCTCAAGCCTCAGACAG
TGGTTCAAAGTTTTTTTCTTCCATTTCAGGTGTCGTGAGGCTAGCACCGCCACCATGCTGGAACGTCGTT
GCAGGGGCCCCCTGGCCATGGGCCTGGCCCAGCCCCGACTCCTTTCTGGGCCCTCCCAGGAGTCACCCCA
GACCCTGGGGAAGGAGTCCCGCGGGCTGAGGCAACAAGGCACGTCAGTGGCCCAGTCTGGTGCCCAAGCC
CCAGGCAGGGCCCATCGCTGTGCCCACTGTCGAAGGCACTTCCCTGGCTGGGTGGCTCTGTGGCTTCACA
CCCGCCGGTGCCAGGCCCGGCTGCCCTTGCCCTGCCCTGAGTGTGGCCGTCGCTTTCGCCATGCCCCCTT
CTTAGCACTGCACCGCCAGGTCCATGCTGCTGCCACCCCAGACCTGGGCTTTGCCTGCCACCTCTGTGGG
CAGAGCTTCCGAGGCTGGGTGGCCCTGGTTCTGCATCTGCGGGCCCATTCAGCTGCAAAGCGGCCCATCG
CTTGTCCCAAATGCGAGAGACGCTTCTGGCGACGAAAGCAGCTTCGAGCTCATCTGCGGCGGTGCCACCC
TCCCGCCCCGGAGGCCCGGCCCTTCATATGCGGCAACTGTGGCCGGAGCTTTGCCCAGTGGGACCAGCTA
GTTGCCCACAAGCGGGTGCACGTAGCTGAGGCCCTGGAGGAGGCCGCAGCCAAGGCTCTGGGGCCCCGGC
CCAGGGGCCGCCCCGCGGTGACCGCCCCCCGGCCCGGTGGAGATGCCGTCGACCGCCCCTTCCAGTGTGC
CTGTTGTGGCAAGCGCTTCCGGCACAAGCCCAACTTGATCGCTCACCGCCGCGTGCACACGGGCGAGCGG
CCCCACCAGTGCCCCGAGTGCGGGAAGCGCTTTACCAATAAGCCCTATCTGACTTCGCACCGGCGCATCC
ACACCGGCGAGAAGCCCTACCCGTGCAAAGAGTGCGGCCGCCGCTTCCGGCACAAACCCAACCTGCTGTC
TCACAGCAAGATTCACAAGCGATCCGAGGGGTCGGCCCAGGCCGCCCCCGGCCCGGGGAGCCCCCAGCTG
CCAGCCGGCCCCCAGGAGTCCGCGGCCGAGCCCACCCCGGCGGTACCTCTGAAACCGGCCCAGGAGCCGC
CGCCAGGGGCCCCGCCAGAGCACCCGCAGGACCCGATCGAAGCCCCCCCCTCCCTCTACAGCTGCGACGA
CTGCGGCAGGAGCTTCCGGCTGGAGCGCTTCCTGCGGGCCCACCAGCGGCAGCACACCGGGGAGCGGCCC
TTCACCTGCGCCGAGTGCGGGAAGAACTTCGGCAAGAAGACGCACCTGGTGGCGCACTCGCGCGTGCACT
CCGGCGAGCGGCCCTTCGCCTGCGAGGAGTGCGGCCGCCGCTTCTCCCAGGGCAGCCATCTGGCGGCGCA
TCGGCGCGACCACGCCCCCGATCGGCCCTTCGTGTGTCCCGACTGCGGCAAGGCCTTCCGCCACAAACCC
TACCTGGCGGCGCACCGGCGCATCCACACCGGCGAGAAGCCCTACGTCTGCCCCGACTGCGGCAAAGCCT
TCAGCCAGAAGTCCAACCTGGTGTCGCACCGGCGCATCCACACGGGCGAGCGGCCCTACGCCTGTCCCGA
CTGCGACCGCAGCTTCAGCCAGAAGTCCAACCTCATCACCCACCGCAAGAGCCACATCCGGGACGGCGCC
TTCTGCTGTGCCATCTGTGGCCAGACCTTCGACGACGAGGAGAGACTCCTGGCCCACCAGAAGAAGCACG
ATGTCTAGTAATGAACTAGTCCGTAACTTGAAAGTATTTCGATTTCTTGGCTTTATATATCTTGTGGAAA
GGACGAGATTGAACGGTACACGGGCTGGCAACGCGTTAAGTCGACAATCAACCTCTGGATTACAAAATTT
GTGAAAGATTGACTGGTATTCTTAACTATGTTGCTCCTTTTACGCTATGTGGATACGCTGCTTTAATGCC
TTTGTATCATGCTATTGCTTCCCGTATGGCTTTCATTTTCTCCTCCTTGTATAAATCCTGGTTGCTGTCT
CTTTATGAGGAGTTGTGGCCCGTTGTCAGGCAACGTGGCGTGGTGTGCACTGTGTTTGCTGACGCAACCC
CCACTGGTTGGGGCATTGCCACCACCTGTCAGCTCCTTTCCGGGACTTTCGCTTTCCCCCTCCCTATTGC
CACGGCGGAACTCATCGCCGCCTGCCTTGCCCGCTGCTGGACAGGGGCTCGGCTGTTGGGCACTGACAAT
TCCGTGGTGTTGTCGGGGAAATCATCGTCCTTTCCTTGGCTGCTCGCCTGTGTTGCCACCTGGATTCTGC
GCGGGACGTCCTTCTGCTACGTCCCTTCGGCCCTCAATCCAGCGGACCTTCCTTCCCGCGGCCTGCTGCC
GGCTCTGCGGCCTCTTCCGCGTCTTCGCCTTCGCCCTCAGACGAGTCGGATCTCCCTTTGGGCCGCCTCC
CCGCGTCGACTTTAAGACCAATGACTTACAAGGCAGCTGTAGATCTTAGCCACTTTTTAAAAGAAAAGGG
GGGACTGGAAGGGCTAATTCACTCCCAACGAAGACAAGATCTGCTTTTTGCTTGTACTGGGTCTCTCTGG
TTAGACCAGATCTGAGCCTGGGAGCTCTCTGGCTAACTAGGGAACCCACTGCTTAAGCCTCAATAAAGCT
TGCCTTGAGTGCTTCAAGTAGTGTGTGCCCGTCTGTTGTGTGACTCTGGTAACTAGAGATCCCTCAGACC
CTTTTAGTCAGTGTGGAAAATCTCTAGCAGTACGTATAGTAGTTCATGTCATCTTATTATTCAGTATTTA
TAACTTGCAAAGAAATGAATATCAGAGAGTGAGAGGAACTTGTTTATTGCAGCTTATAATGGTTACAAAT
AAAGCAATAGCATCACAAATTTCACAAATAAAGCATTTTTTTCACTGCATTCTAGTTGTGGTTTGTCCAA
ACTCATCAATGTATCTTATCATGTCTGGCTCTAGCTATCCCGCCCCTAACTCCGCCCATCCCGCCCCTAA
CTCCGCCCAGTTCCGCCCATTCTCCGCCCCATGGCTGACTAATTTTTTTTATTTATGCAGAGGCCGAGGC
CGCCTCGGCCTCTGAGCTATTCCAGAAGTAGTGAGGAGGCTTTTTTGGAGGCCTAGGGACGTACCCAATT
CGCCCTATAGTGAGTCGTATTACGCGCGCTCACTGGCCGTCGTTTTACAACGTCGTGACTGGGAAAACCC
TGGCGTTACCCAACTTAATCGCCTTGCAGCACATCCCCCTTTCGCCAGCTGGCGTAATAGCGAAGAGGCC
CGCACCGATCGCCCTTCCCAACAGTTGCGCAGCCTGAATGGCGAATGGG
[124 nt withheld, positions 7400-7523]
C
[91 nt withheld, positions 7525-7615]
A
[49 nt withheld, positions 7617-7665]
CCTTTGACGTTGGAGTCCACGTTCTTT
[37 nt withheld, positions 7693-7729]
ACCCTATCTCGGTCTATTCTTTTGATTTATAAGGGATTTTGCCGATTTCGGCCTATTGGTTAAAAAATGA
GCTGATTTAACAAAAATTTAACGCGAATTTTAACAAAATATTAACGCTTACAATTTAGGTGGCACTTTTC
GGGGAAATGTGCGCGGAACCCCTATTTGTTTATTTTTCTAAATACATTCAAATATGTATCCGCTCATGAG
ACAATAACCCTGATAAATGCTTCAATAATATTGAAAAAGGAAGAGTATGAGTATTCAACATTTCCGTGTC
GCCCTTATTCCCTTTTTTGCGGCATTTTGCCTTCCTGTTTTTGCTCACCCAGAAACGCTGGTGAAAGTAA
AAGATGCTGAAGATCAGTTGGGTGCACGAGTGGGTTACATCGAACTGGATCTCAACAGCGGTAAGATCCT
TGAGAGTTTTCGCCCCGAAGAACGTTTTCCAATGATGAGCACTTTTAAAGTTCTGCTATGTGGCGCGGTA
TTATCCCGTATTGACGCCGGGCAAGAGCAACTCGGTCGCCGCATACACTATTCTCAGAATGACTTGGTTG
AGTACTCACCAGTCACAGAAAAGCATCTTACGGATGGCATGACAGTAAGAGAATTATGCAGTGCTGCCAT
AACCATGAGTGATAACACTGCGGCCAACTTACTTCTGACAACGATCGGAGGACCGAAGGAGCTAACCGCT
TTTTTGCACAACATGGGGGATCATGTAACTCGCCTTGATCGTTGGGAACCGGAGCTGAATGAAGCCATAC
CAAACGACGAGCGTGACACCACGATGCCTGTAGCAATGGCAACAACGTTGCGCAAACTATTAACTGGCGA
ACTACTTACTCTAGCTTCCCGGCAACAATTAATAGACTGGATGGAGGCGGATAAAGTTGCAGGACCACTT
CTGCGCTCGGCCCTTCCGGCTGGCTGGTTTATTGCTGATAAATCTGGAGCCGGTGAGCGTGGGTCTCGCG
GTATCATTGCAGCACTGGGGCCAGATGGTAAGCCCTCCCGTATCGTAGTTATCTACACGACGGGGAGTCA
GGCAACTATGGATGAACGAAATAGACAGATCGCTGAGATAGGTGCCTCACTGATTAAGCATTGGTAACTG
TCAGACCAAGTTTACTCATATATACTTTAGATTGATTTAAAACTTCATTTTTAATTTAAAAGGATCTAGG
TGAAGATCCTTTTTGATAATCTCATGACCAAAATCCCTTAACGTGAGTTTTCGTTCCACTGAGCGTCAGA
CCCCGTAGAAAAGATCAAAGGATCTTCTTGAGATCCTTTTTTTCTGCGCGTAATCTGCTGCTTGCAAACA
AAAAAACCACCGCTACCAGCGGTGGTTTGTTTGCCGGATCAAGAGCTACCAACTCTTTTTCCGAAGGTAA
CTGGCTTCAGCAGAGCGCAGATACCAAATACTGTTCTTCTAGTGTAGCCGTAGTTAGGCCACCACTTCAA
GAACTCTGTAGCACCGCCTACATACCTCGCTCTGCTAATCCTGTTACCAGTGGCTGCTGCCAGTGGCGAT
AAGTCGTGTCTTACCGGGTTGGACTCAAGACGATAGTTACCGGATAAGGCGCAGCGGTCGGGCTGAACGG
GGGGTTCGTGCACACAGCCCAGCTTGGAGCGAACGACCTACACCGAACTGAGATACCTACAGCGTGAGCT
ATGAGAAAGCGCCACGCTTCCCGAAGGGAGAAAGGCGGACAGGTATCCGGTAAGCGGCAGGGTCGGAACA
GGAGAGCGCACGAGGGAGCTTCCAGGGGGAAACGCCTGGTATCTTTATAGTCCTGTCGGGTTTCGCCACC
TCTGACTTGAGCGTCGATTTTTGTGATGCTCGTCAGGGGGGCGGAGCCTATGGAAAAACGCCAGCAACGC
GGCCTTTTTACGGTTCCTGGCCTTTTGCTGGCCTTTTGCTCACATGTTCTTTCCTGCGTTATCCCCTGAT
TCTGTGGATAACCGTATTACCGCCTTTGAGTGAGCTGATACCGCTCGCCGCAGCCGAACGACCGAGCGCA
GCGAGTCAGTGAGCGAGGAAGCGGAAGAGCGCCCAATACGCAAACCGCCTCTCCCCGCGCGTTGGCCGAT
TCATTAATGCAGCTGGCACGACAGGTTTCCCGACTGGAAAGCGGGCAGTGAGCGCAACGCAATTAATGTG
AGTTAGCTCACTCATTAGGCACCCCAGGCTTTACACTTTATGCTTCCGGCTCGTATGTTGTGTGGAATTG
TGAGCGGATAACAATTTCACACAGGAAACAGCTATGACCATGATTACGCCAAGCGCGCAATTAACCCTCA
CTAAAGGGAACAAAAGCTGGAGCTGCAAGC
Features (pLannotate 1.2.2; 31 found; start..end, strand, type, name):
      5..231     +  promoter       RSV promoter: Rous sarcoma virus enhancer/promoter
    232..412     +  LTR            5' LTR (truncated): truncated 5' long terminal repeat (LTR) from HIV-1
    459..584     +  misc_feature   HIV-1 Ψ: packaging signal of human immunodeficiency virus type 1
    568..931     +  CDS            HIV-1 gag (fragment): gag protein from human immunodeficiency virus 1; gag
   1077..1310    +  misc_feature   RRE: The Rev response element (RRE) of HIV-1 allows for Rev-dependent mRNA export from the nucleus to the cytoplasm.
   1687..1713    +  CDS            Rev (fragment): human immunodeficiency virus 1 (HIV-1) Rev protein; rev; enhances nuclear export of unspliced and incompletely spliced viral mRNAs
   1720..1743    +  promoter       SV40 promoter (fragment): SV40 early promoter
   1744..1815    +  promoter       SV40 promoter (fragment): SV40 enhancer and early promoter
   1839..1974    +  rep_origin     SV40 ori: SV40 origin of replication
   2020..2616    +  CDS            PuroR (fragment): puromycin N-acetyltransferase; pac from Streptomyces; confers resistance to puromycin
   2665..2782    +  misc_feature   cPPT/CTS: central polypurine tract and central termination sequence of HIV-1
   2847..2913    +  CDS            small t antigen (fragment): SV40 (simian virus 40) small t antigen
   2920..4098    +  promoter       EF-1α promoter: strong constitutive promoter for human elongation factor EF-1α
   4115..5326    +  CDS            REPIN1 (fragment): REPI1_HUMAN - Also known as RIP60, ZNF464. Experimental evidence at protein level: Swiss-Prot protein existence level 1. Sequence-specific double-stranded DNA-binding protein required for initiation of chromosomal DNA replication. Binds on 5'- ATT-3' reiterated sequences downstream of the origin of bidirectional replication (OBR) and a second, homologous ATT sequence of opposite orientation situated within the OBR zone. Facilitates DNA bending. From Homo sapiens (Human).
   5831..5884    +  promoter       U6 promoter (fragment): RNA polymerase III promoter for human U6 snRNA
   5926..6514    +  misc_feature   WPRE: woodchuck hepatitis virus posttranscriptional regulatory element
   6565..6584    +  misc_feature   cPPT/CTS (fragment): central polypurine tract and central termination sequence of HIV-1
   6586..6819    +  LTR            3' LTR (ΔU3): self-inactivating 3' long terminal repeat (LTR) from HIV-1
   6897..7018    +  polyA_signal   SV40 poly(A) signal: SV40 polyadenylation signal
   7058..7193    +  rep_origin     SV40 ori: SV40 origin of replication
   7214..7232    -  promoter       T7 promoter: promoter for bacteriophage T7 RNA polymerase
   7240..7395    +  CDS            lacZα (fragment): LacZα fragment of β-galactosidase; lacZ fragment
   7400..7828    +  rep_origin     f1 ori (sequence partly withheld): f1 bacteriophage origin of replication; arrow indicates direction of (+) strand synthesis
   7881..7985    +  promoter       AmpR promoter: bla
   7986..8846    +  CDS            AmpR: β-lactamase; bla; confers resistance to ampicillin, carbenicillin, and related antibiotics
   9017..9605    +  rep_origin     ori: high-copy-number ColE1/pMB1/pBR322/pUC origin of replication
   9788..9880    +  CDS            lacI (fragment): lac repressor; lacI; The lac repressor binds to the lac operator to inhibit transcription in E. coli. This inhibition can be relieved by adding lactose or isopropyl-β-D-thiogalactopyranoside (IPTG).
   9893..9914    +  protein_bind   CAP binding site: CAP binding activates transcription in the presence of cAMP. E. coli catabolite activator protein
   9929..9959    +  promoter       lac promoter: promoter for the E. coli lac operon
   9967..9983    +  protein_bind   lac operator: The lac repressor binds to the lac operator to inhibit transcription in E. coli. This inhibition can be relieved by adding lactose or isopropyl-β-D-thiogalactopyranoside (IPTG). lac repressor encoded by lacI
  10028..10046   +  promoter       T3 promoter: promoter for bacteriophage T3 RNA polymerase
