[The description below was written by a language model from this plasmid's Addgene catalogue record and pLannotate feature annotations shown in this document.]
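Description:
TFORF0788 is a lentiviral mammalian expression plasmid built on the pLX_TRC317 backbone and carrying the human REPIN1 open reading frame (also known as RIP60 or ZNF464), a zinc-finger, sequence-specific DNA-binding protein implicated in initiation of chromosomal DNA replication. It belongs to a barcoded transcription factor ORF collection in which each construct carries a unique 24-bp barcode, so that the factor can be identified by sequencing in pooled overexpression screens such as directed-differentiation screens. In bacteria it is maintained through a high-copy ColE1/pUC-type origin with ampicillin resistance. An f1 origin and remnants of a lac/lacZα cloning region flanked by T7 and T3 promoters are also present in the backbone.

The viral cassette has a third-generation, self-inactivating layout. An RSV promoter drives a truncated HIV-1 5' LTR, followed by the Ψ packaging signal with a partial gag sequence, the Rev response element, and a ΔU3 3' LTR followed by an SV40 polyadenylation signal. Within the transfer region, an SV40 early promoter/origin drives the puromycin N-acetyltransferase gene for selecting transduced cells. Next comes a cPPT/CTS element that aids nuclear import of the viral genome. The EF-1α promoter then drives constitutive expression of REPIN1, and a downstream WPRE enhances transcript stability and expression.

The automated annotation marks REPIN1 only as a fragment of about 1.2 kb, shorter than the recorded 1,805-bp insert, which probably reflects partial matching to the reference protein or isoform differences. The barcode is not annotated in the feature table; it may lie in the unannotated stretch between the ORF and the WPRE, where a short U6 promoter fragment is also detected. The depositor notes that the plasmid may recombine during propagation.
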