Addgene plasmid #143076: TFORF0788
Purpose: Lentiviral vector for overexpressing transcription factor ORFs with unique 24-bp barcodes. Barcodes facilitate identification of transcription factors in pooled screens.
Depositing lab: Feng Zhang. Depositing organization: Broad Institute. Publication: A transcription factor atlas of directed differentiation. Joung J, Ma S, Tay T, Geiger-Schuller KR, Kirchgatterer PC, Verdine VK, Guo B, Arias-Garcia MA, Allen WE, Singh A, Kuksenko O, Abudayyeh OO, Gootenberg JS, Fu Z, Macrae RK, Buenrostro JD, Regev A, Zhang F. Cell. 2023 Jan 5;186(1):209-229.e26. doi: 10.1016/j.cell.2022.11.026. PubMed 36608654.
Backbone
  Vector backbone: pLX_TRC317
  Backbone manufacturer: Broad Institute Genetic Perturbation Platform
  Backbone size w/o insert (bp): 8264
  Vector type: Mammalian Expression, Lentiviral
  Selectable markers: Puromycin
Growth in bacteria
  Bacterial resistance: Ampicillin, 100 μg/mL
  Growth temperature: 37°C
  Growth strain: NEB Stable
  Copy number: High Copy
Gene/Insert
  Gene/Insert name: REPIN1
  Species: H. sapiens (human)
  Insert size (bp): 1805
  Entrez Gene: REPIN1 (a.k.a. AP4, RIP60, ZNF464, Zfp464)
  Promoter: EF1a
  Cloning method: Unknown
  Sequencing primers: 5′ GGGTGGAGACTGAAGTTAGGCCAG; 3′ CACATAGCGTAAAAGGAGCAACATAG
Terms and licenses: Academic/Nonprofit Terms; Industry Terms: Not Available to Industry
Depositor comments: XM_005249985,XM_006715952,NM_001099696,NM_013400,XM_006715953,XM_017012082,XM_017012081,XM_011516112,NM_014374,ENST00000397281,ENST00000444957,ENST00000425389 . The transcription factor ORF portion of this plasmid was synthesized by Genewiz. Please test multiple small colonies in case of plasmid recombination. To make this collection available in a timely manner, a portion of this collection was not fully sequenced by Addgene. If an Addgene verified full plasmid sequence is not available, please contact us prior to placing an order to request the full sequence.
How to cite: TFORF0788 was a gift from Feng Zhang (Addgene plasmid # 143076 ; http://n2t.net/addgene:143076 ; RRID:Addgene_143076)
