>Addgene plasmid #143076 | TFORF0788 | depositor partial sequence | sequence record 281366 | Insert
ACCGCCACCATGCTGGAACGTCGTTGCAGGGGCCCCCTGGCCATGGGCCTGGCCCAGCCCCGACTCCTTT
CTGGGCCCTCCCAGGAGTCACCCCAGACCCTGGGGAAGGAGTCCCGCGGGCTGAGGCAACAAGGCACGTC
AGTGGCCCAGTCTGGTGCCCAAGCCCCAGGCAGGGCCCATCGCTGTGCCCACTGTCGAAGGCACTTCCCT
GGCTGGGTGGCTCTGTGGCTTCACACCCGCCGGTGCCAGGCCCGGCTGCCCTTGCCCTGCCCTGAGTGTG
GCCGTCGCTTTCGCCATGCCCCCTTCTTAGCACTGCACCGCCAGGTCCATGCTGCTGCCACCCCAGACCT
GGGCTTTGCCTGCCACCTCTGTGGGCAGAGCTTCCGAGGCTGGGTGGCCCTGGTTCTGCATCTGCGGGCC
CATTCAGCTGCAAAGCGGCCCATCGCTTGTCCCAAATGCGAGAGACGCTTCTGGCGACGAAAGCAGCTTC
GAGCTCATCTGCGGCGGTGCCACCCTCCCGCCCCGGAGGCCCGGCCCTTCATATGCGGCAACTGTGGCCG
GAGCTTTGCCCAGTGGGACCAGCTAGTTGCCCACAAGCGGGTGCACGTAGCTGAGGCCCTGGAGGAGGCC
GCAGCCAAGGCTCTGGGGCCCCGGCCCAGGGGCCGCCCCGCGGTGACCGCCCCCCGGCCCGGTGGAGATG
CCGTCGACCGCCCCTTCCAGTGTGCCTGTTGTGGCAAGCGCTTCCGGCACAAGCCCAACTTGATCGCTCA
CCGCCGCGTGCACACGGGCGAGCGGCCCCACCAGTGCCCCGAGTGCGGGAAGCGCTTTACCAATAAGCCC
TATCTGACTTCGCACCGGCGCATCCACACCGGCGAGAAGCCCTACCCGTGCAAAGAGTGCGGCCGCCGCT
TCCGGCACAAACCCAACCTGCTGTCTCACAGCAAGATTCACAAGCGATCCGAGGGGTCGGCCCAGGCCGC
CCCCGGCCCGGGGAGCCCCCAGCTGCCAGCCGGCCCCCAGGAGTCCGCGGCCGAGCCCACCCCGGCGGTA
CCTCTGAAACCGGCCCAGGAGCCGCCGCCAGGGGCCCCGCCAGAGCACCCGCAGGACCCGATCGAAGCCC
CCCCCTCCCTCTACAGCTGCGACGACTGCGGCAGGAGCTTCCGGCTGGAGCGCTTCCTGCGGGCCCACCA
GCGGCAGCACACCGGGGAGCGGCCCTTCACCTGCGCCGAGTGCGGGAAGAACTTCGGCAAGAAGACGCAC
CTGGTGGCGCACTCGCGCGTGCACTCCGGCGAGCGGCCCTTCGCCTGCGAGGAGTGCGGCCGCCGCTTCT
CCCAGGGCAGCCATCTGGCGGCGCATCGGCGCGACCACGCCCCCGATCGGCCCTTCGTGTGTCCCGACTG
CGGCAAGGCCTTCCGCCACAAACCCTACCTGGCGGCGCACCGGCGCATCCACACCGGCGAGAAGCCCTAC
GTCTGCCCCGACTGCGGCAAAGCCTTCAGCCAGAAGTCCAACCTGGTGTCGCACCGGCGCATCCACACGG
GCGAGCGGCCCTACGCCTGTCCCGACTGCGACCGCAGCTTCAGCCAGAAGTCCAACCTCATCACCCACCG
CAAGAGCCACATCCGGGACGGCGCCTTCTGCTGTGCCATCTGTGGCCAGACCTTCGACGACGAGGAGAGA
CTCCTGGCCCACCAGAAGAAGCACGATGTCTAGTAATGAACTAGTCCGTAACTTGAAAGTATTTCGATTT
CTTGGCTTTATATATCTTGTGGAAAGGACGAGATTGAACGGTACACGGGCTGGCA
