>Addgene plasmid #143076 | TFORF0788 | depositor partial sequence | sequence record 281367 | Barcode
GATTGAACGGTACACGGGCTGGCA
